>Addgene plasmid #106997 | T7-Xi3e5 | addgene full sequence | sequence record 205789 | Addgene NGS Result
CCTATAAAAATAGGCGTATCACGAGGCCCTTTCGTCTCGCGCGTTTCGGTGATGACGGTGAAAACCTCTG
ACACATGCAGCTCCCGGAGACGGTCACAGCTTGTCTGTAAGCGGATGCCGGGAGCAGACAAGCCCGTCAG
GGCGCGTCAGCGGGTGTTGGCGGGTGTCGGGGCTGGCTTAACTATGCGGCATCAGAGCAGATTGTACTGA
GAGTGCACCATATGCGGTGTGAAATACCGCACAGATGCGTAAGGAGAAAATACCGCATCAGGCGCCATTC
GCCATTCAGGCTGCGCAACTGTTGGGAAGGGCGATCGGTGCGGGCCTCTTCGCTATTACGCCAGCTGGCG
AAAGGGGGATGTGCTGCAAGGCGATTAAGTTGGGTAACGCCAGGGTTTTCCCAGTCACGACGTTGTAAAA
CGACGGCCAGTGAATTGACGCGTATTGGGATTAATACGACTCACTATAGGGCGAATTCGAGCTCACTCTC
TTCCGCATCGCTGTCTGCGAGGTACCCTACCCCCCGAGTATGGATCCCTCTAAAAGCGGGCATGACTTCT
AGAGTAGTCCAGGGTTTCCGAGGGTTTCCGTCGACGATGTCAGCTCGTCTCGAGGGCGTACTAACTGGGC
CCCTTCTTCTTTTTCCCTCAGGTCCTACACAACATACTGCAGGACAAACTCTTCGCGGTCTCTGCATGCG
AGCTCACTCTCTTCCGCATCGCTGTCTGCGAGGTACCCTACCAGGTGAGTATGGATCCCTCTAAAAGCGG
GCATGACTTCTAGAGTAGTCCAGGGTTTCCGAGGGTTTCCGACAATTGCATGAAGCTTATCCCAATGGCG
CGCCGAGCTTGGCTCGAGCATGGTCATAGCTGTTTCCTGTGTGAAATTGTTATCCGCTCACAATTCCACA
CAACATACGAGCCGGAAGCATAAAGTGTAAAGCCTGGGGTGCCTAATGAGTGAGCTAACTCACATTAATT
GCGTTGCGCTCACTGCCCGCTTTCCAGTCGGGAAACCTGTCGTGCCAGCTGCATTAATGAATCGGCCAAC
GCGCGGGGAGAGGCGGTTTGCGTATTGGGCGCTCTTCCGCTTCCTCGCTCACTGACTCGCTGCGCTCGGT
CGTTCGGCTGCGGCGAGCGGTATCAGCTCACTCAAAGGCGGTAATACGGTTATCCACAGAATCAGGGGAT
AACGCAGGAAAGAACATGTGAGCAAAAGGCCAGCAAAAGGCCAGGAACCGTAAAAAGGCCGCGTTGCTGG
CGTTTTTCCATAGGCTCCGCCCCCCTGACGAGCATCACAAAAATCGACGCTCAAGTCAGAGGTGGCGAAA
CCCGACAGGACTATAAAGATACCAGGCGTTTCCCCCTGGAAGCTCCCTCGTGCGCTCTCCTGTTCCGACC
CTGCCGCTTACCGGATACCTGTCCGCCTTTCTCCCTTCGGGAAGCGTGGCGCTTTCTCATAGCTCACGCT
GTAGGTATCTCAGTTCGGTGTAGGTCGTTCGCTCCAAGCTGGGCTGTGTGCACGAACCCCCCGTTCAGCC
CGACCGCTGCGCCTTATCCGGTAACTATCGTCTTGAGTCCAACCCGGTAAGACACGACTTATCGCCACTG
GCAGCAGCCACTGGTAACAGGATTAGCAGAGCGAGGTATGTAGGCGGTGCTACAGAGTTCTTGAAGTGGT
GGCCTAACTACGGCTACACTAGAAGAACAGTATTTGGTATCTGCGCTCTGCTGAAGCCAGTTACCTTCGG
AAAAAGAGTTGGTAGCTCTTGATCCGGCAAACAAACCACCGCTGGTAGCGGTGGTTTTTTTGTTTGCAAG
CAGCAGATTACGCGCAGAAAAAAAGGATCTCAAGAAGATCCTTTGATCTTTTCTACGGGGTCTGACGCTC
AGTGGAACGAAAACTCACGTTAAGGGATTTTGGTCATGAGATTATCAAAAAGGATCTTCACCTAGATCCT
TTTAAATTAAAAATGAAGTTTTAAATCAATCTAAAGTATATATGAGTAAACTTGGTCTGACAGTTAGAAA
AACTCATCGAGCATCAAATGAAACTGCAATTTATTCATATCAGGATTATCAATACCATATTTTTGAAAAA
GCCGTTTCTGTAATGAAGGAGAAAACTCACCGAGGCAGTTCCATAGGATGGCAAGATCCTGGTATCGGTC
TGCGATTCCGACTCGTCCAACATCAATACAACCTATTAATTTCCCCTCGTCAAAAATAAGGTTATCAAGT
GAGAAATCACCATGAGTGACGACTGAATCCGGTGAGAATGGCAAAAGTTTATGCATTTCTTTCCAGACTT
GTTCAACAGGCCAGCCATTACGCTCGTCATCAAAATCACTCGCATCAACCAAACCGTTATTCATTCGTGA
TTGCGCCTGAGCGAGACGAAATACGCGATCGCTGTTAAAAGGACAATTACAAACAGGAATCGAATGCAAC
CGGCGCAGGAACACTGCCAGCGCATCAACAATATTTTCACCTGAATCAGGATATTCTTCTAATACCTGGA
ATGCTGTTTTCCCAGGGATCGCAGTGGTGAGTAACCATGCATCATCAGGAGTACGGATAAAATGCTTGAT
GGTCGGAAGAGGCATAAATTCCGTCAGCCAGTTTAGTCTGACCATCTCATCTGTAACATCATTGGCAACG
CTACCTTTGCCATGTTTCAGAAACAACTCTGGCGCATCGGGCTTCCCATACAATCGATAGATTGTCGCAC
CTGATTGCCCGACATTATCGCGAGCCCATTTATACCCATATAAATCAGCATCCATGTTGGAATTTAATCG
CGGCCTAGAGCAAGACGTTTCCCGTTGAATATGGCTCATACTCTTCCTTTTTCAATATTATTGAAGCATT
TATCAGGGTTATTGTCTCATGAGCGGATACATATTTGAATGTATTTAGAAAAATAAACAAATAGGGGTTC
CGCGCACATTTCCCCGAAAAGTGCCACCTGACGTCTAAGAAACCATTATTATCATGACATTAA
Features (pLannotate 1.2.2; 16 found; start..end, strand, type, name):
     36..71      +  CDS            rop (fragment): Rop protein, which maintains plasmids at low copy number; rop
    173..272     +  misc_feature   bom (fragment): basis of mobility region from pBR322
    278..435     -  CDS            lacZα (fragment): LacZα fragment of β-galactosidase; lacZ fragment
    452..470     +  promoter       T7 promoter: promoter for bacteriophage T7 RNA polymerase
    542..560     +  intron         chimeric intron (fragment): chimera between introns from adenovirus and immunoglobulin heavy chain genes
    563..579     +  misc_feature   Ad SA (fragment): adenovirus major late transcript splice acceptor (Friedrich and Soriano, 1991)
    671..691     +  misc_feature   Ad SA (fragment): adenovirus major late transcript splice acceptor (Friedrich and Soriano, 1991)
    763..781     +  intron         chimeric intron (fragment): chimera between introns from adenovirus and immunoglobulin heavy chain genes
    784..800     +  misc_feature   Ad SA (fragment): adenovirus major late transcript splice acceptor (Friedrich and Soriano, 1991)
    887..903     -  protein_bind   lac operator: The lac repressor binds to the lac operator to inhibit transcription in E. coli. This inhibition can be relieved by adding lactose or isopropyl-β-D-thiogalactopyranoside (IPTG). lac repressor encoded by lacI
    911..941     -  promoter       lac promoter: promoter for the E. coli lac operon
    956..977     -  protein_bind   CAP binding site: CAP binding activates transcription in the presence of cAMP. E. coli catabolite activator protein
    990..1082    -  CDS            lacI (fragment): lac repressor; lacI; The lac repressor binds to the lac operator to inhibit transcription in E. coli. This inhibition can be relieved by adding lactose or isopropyl-β-D-thiogalactopyranoside (IPTG).
   1265..1853    -  rep_origin     ori: high-copy-number ColE1/pMB1/pBR322/pUC origin of replication
   2024..2839    -  CDS            KanR: aminoglycoside phosphotransferase; aph(3')-Ia; confers resistance to kanamycin in bacteria or G418 (Geneticin®) in eukaryotes
   2840..2944    -  promoter       AmpR promoter: bla
