[The description below was written by a language model from this plasmid's Addgene catalogue record and pLannotate feature annotations shown in this document.]
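Description:
T7-Xi3e5 is a small (about 3.0 kb) pUC-type bacterial plasmid that serves as a template for in vitro transcription of an RNA called Xi3e5 by bacteriophage T7 RNA polymerase. It is propagated in E. coli from the high-copy ColE1/pUC origin and selected with kanamycin through an aph(3')-Ia aminoglycoside phosphotransferase gene, which appears to be driven by the bla (AmpR) promoter lying directly upstream of it. The remaining backbone annotations are typical cloning-vector remnants: short fragments of rop, bom and lacI, and a lacZα fragment with its lac promoter, operator and CAP binding site flanking the cloning region. The insert sits between the lac promoter and lacZα and so interrupts that cassette.

The payload begins with a T7 promoter and extends over roughly the next few hundred nucleotides. The record does not spell out the composition of Xi3e5, but the feature table detects several short matches within this region to adenovirus-derived splicing sequences. These are two fragments resembling the adenovirus/immunoglobulin chimeric intron and three fragments of the adenovirus major late splice acceptor, arranged in a repeating pattern. This points to a synthetic pre-mRNA substrate built from repeated adenovirus major late intron and splice-site elements, although the exact arrangement of exons, introns and any mutated sites cannot be determined from the annotations alone. There are no eukaryotic promoters, reporters or protein tags, so the plasmid is not an expression vector. According to the deposit information, it comes from work on human pre-spliceosome assembly across introns and exons, where the T7 transcript was presumably used as a model splicing substrate.
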