Addgene plasmid #106997: T7-Xi3e5
Purpose: T7 transcription template for Xi3e5
Depositing lab: Melissa Moore. Depositing organization: University of Massachusetts, Worcester. Publication: Synergistic assembly of human pre-spliceosomes across introns and exons. Braun JE, Friedman LJ, Gelles J, Moore MJ. Elife. 2018 Jun 22;7. pii: 37751. doi: 10.7554/eLife.37751. PubMed 29932423.
Backbone
  Vector backbone: pUC
Growth in bacteria
  Bacterial resistance: Kanamycin, 50 μg/mL
  Growth temperature: 37°C
  Growth strain: DH5alpha
  Copy number: High Copy
Gene/Insert
  Gene/Insert name: Xi3e5
Terms and licenses: Academic/Nonprofit Terms; Industry Terms: Not Available to Industry
How to cite: T7-Xi3e5 was a gift from Melissa Moore (Addgene plasmid # 106997 ; http://n2t.net/addgene:106997 ; RRID:Addgene_106997)
