>Addgene plasmid #106997 | T7-Xi3e5 | depositor partial sequence | sequence record 202003 | T7-Xi3e5 sequence 356 bps
GGGCGAATTCGAGCTCACTCTCTTCCGCATCGCTGTCTGCGAGGTACCCTACCCCCCGAGTATGGATCCC
TCTAAAAGCGGGCATGACTTCTAGAGTAGTCCAGGGTTTCCGAGGGTTTCCGTCGACGATGTCAGCTCGT
CTCGAGGGCGTACTAACTGGGCCCCTTCTTCTTTTTCCCTCAGGTCCTACACAACATACTGCAGGACAAA
CTCTTCGCGGTCTCTGCATGCGAGCTCACTCTCTTCCGCATCGCTGTCTGCGAGGTACCCTACCAGGTGA
GTATGGATCCCTCTAAAAGCGGGCATGACTTCTAGAGTAGTCCAGGGTTTCCGAGGGTTTCCGACAATTG
CATGAA
